>Addgene plasmid #12125 | pPTK | addgene partial sequence | sequence record 18879 | 12125 with BGH-R
TGAACTATAGAATAGGGCCCTCTAGACTAAGAAACCATTATTATCATGACATTAACCTATAAAAATAGGC
GTATCACGAGGCCCTTTCGTCTTCAAGAATTCTCATGTTTGACAGCTTATCATCGCCACTCCAGCCAGCC
CCACTCATGTTCCCCCCGCACCACATATGCACATGCACGCATGTACACACAACTTGTAGTGCTCTTTCAA
AGGTTTTATTCATTGCAGAGGGGTGGACAGGGTAGTGGTGGGCCTAGTTGCAGTAGTTCTCCAGTTGGTA
GAGAGAGCAGATGCTGGTGCAGCACTGATCCACGATGCCGCGCTTCTGCCGGGCCACCTCCAGTGCCAAG
GTCTGAAGGTCACCGGGGCGGCCGCTCAGCAGTTCTTGAAGTACTCCGGATGCAGCTCTCGGGCCATGTG
ATGAAATGCTAGGCGGCTGTCAAACCTCCACTCTAATACTTCTCTCTCCGGGTCATCCATCCCATGCAGG
CTCACAGGGTGTAACAAGCGGGTGTTCTCTCCTTCATTGGCTTCTTCTACCTTCTCTTGCTCAACTGGTA
CTAGCTTGTAGCACCATCCAAAGGTCAGTGGATATCTGATCCCTGGCCCTGGTGTGTAGTTCTGCCAATC
AGGGAAGTAGCCTTGTGTGTGGTAGATCCACAGATCAAGGATATCTTGTCTTCGTTGGGAGTGAATTAGC
CCTTCCAGTCCCC
