[The description below was written by a language model from this plasmid's Addgene catalogue record.]
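Description:
pPTK is a mammalian expression plasmid that serves as an inducible lentiviral packaging construct. Its backbone is not named in the record but is listed at roughly 5 kb. It is maintained in bacteria as a high-copy plasmid under ampicillin selection, and it carries a neomycin resistance marker, so stably transfected mammalian cells can be selected with G418. No feature table accompanies the record, so the origin of replication, polyadenylation signals and the promoter driving the neomycin marker are not stated.

The payload is an HIV-1 genomic fragment of about 7.8 kb, designated delta R 8.2, that encodes all HIV-1 genes except the envelope. It therefore supplies the structural and enzymatic proteins, along with the regulatory and accessory proteins, needed to assemble viral particles. An envelope glycoprotein has to be provided from a separate source. Expression of the fragment is controlled by an inducible promoter made of a tetracycline response element (TRE) joined to the human CMV minimal promoter. In general, a TRE/minimal CMV promoter has little activity by itself and is switched on when a tetracycline-controlled transactivator binds it, which allows potentially cytotoxic viral proteins to be kept off until they are needed. The record does not say which transactivator is used or how it is supplied. The insert was cloned by restriction enzymes between BglI and SacII sites, and the depositor notes that the plasmid contains more than one BglI site.

The associated publication concerns a packaging cell line for lentivirus vectors. This fits with use of pPTK to generate stable, G418-selected cells in which HIV-1 packaging functions can be induced for vector production.
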