Addgene plasmid #12125: pPTK
Depositing lab: Inder Verma. Publication: A packaging cell line for lentivirus vectors. Kafri T, van Praag H, Ouyang L, Gage FH, Verma IM. J Virol. 1999 Jan . 73(1):576-84. PubMed 9847362.
Backbone
  Vector backbone: n/a
  Backbone size w/o insert (bp): 5000
  Vector type: Mammalian Expression
  Selectable markers: Neomycin (select with G418)
Growth in bacteria
  Bacterial resistance: Ampicillin, 100 μg/mL
  Growth temperature: 37°C
  Growth strain: DH5alpha
  Copy number: High Copy
Gene/Insert
  Gene/Insert name: HIV delta R 8.2 (alt name: all HIV-1 genes except envelope)
  Insert size (bp): 7800
  Cloning method: Restriction Enzyme; 5′ cloning site BglI (not destroyed); 3′ cloning site SacII (unknown if destroyed)
  Sequencing primers: 5′ n/a
Terms and licenses: Academic/Nonprofit Terms; Industry Terms: Not Available to Industry
Depositor comments: The pPTK plasmid contains an HIV-1 genomic fragment that encodes all HIV-1 genes excluding the HIV-1 envelope (R.8.2) under the regulation of an inducible promoter. This promoter contains the TRE and the human CMV minimal promoter (pHCMV). Please note that there is more than one BglI site in this plasmid.
How to cite: pPTK was a gift from Inder Verma (Addgene plasmid # 12125)
